Addgene plasmid #230043: fabp10a:lox2272-loxp-nls-mTagBFP2-stop-lox2272-H2B-mGL-stop-loxp-mCherry-NTR; cryaa:mCherry
Purpose: Partial ablation and subsequent lineage tracing of regenerating hepatocytes in zebrafish.
Depositing lab: Sumeet Pal Singh. Depositing organization: Universite Libre de Bruxelles. Publication: Cholangiocytes contribute to hepatocyte regeneration after partial liver injury during growth spurt in zebrafish. Eski SE, Mi J, Pozo-Morales M, Hovhannisyan GG, Perazzolo C, Manco R, Ez-Zammoury I, Barbhaya D, Lefort A, Libert F, Marini F, Gurzov EN, Andersson O, Singh SP. Nat Commun. 2025 Jun 6;16(1):5260. doi: 10.1038/s41467-025-60334-y. PubMed 40480975.
Backbone
  Vector backbone: fabp10a:flag-SpiCee-mRFP1; cryaa:mCherry
  Vector type: Cre/Lox ; Zebrafish Expression
Growth in bacteria
  Bacterial resistance: Ampicillin, 100 μg/mL
  Growth temperature: 37°C
  Growth strain: DH5alpha
  Copy number: High Copy
Gene/Insert
  Gene/Insert name: lox2272-loxp-nls-mTagBFP2-stop-lox2272-H2B-mGL-stop-loxp-mCherry-NTR (alt name: BB-NTR)
  Species: D. rerio (zebrafish); Aequorea victoria, Entacmaea quadricolor, Discosoma sp., E.coli
  Insert size (bp): 4634
  GenBank ID: AAV52164 OP373690.1
  Promoter: fabp10a
  Cloning method: Restriction Enzyme; 5′ cloning site EcoRI (not destroyed); 3′ cloning site NotI (not destroyed)
  Sequencing primers: 5′ gtcgtcaaatcctggtgcaa
Terms and licenses: Academic/Nonprofit Terms; Industry Terms: Not Available to Industry
Depositor comments: Please visit https://doi.org/10.1101/2025.01.09.629100 for bioRxiv preprint.
How to cite: fabp10a:lox2272-loxp-nls-mTagBFP2-stop-lox2272-H2B-mGL-stop-loxp-mCherry-NTR; cryaa:mCherry was a gift from Sumeet Pal Singh (Addgene plasmid # 230043 ; http://n2t.net/addgene:230043 ; RRID:Addgene_230043)
