[The description below was written by a language model from this plasmid's Addgene catalogue record and pLannotate feature annotations shown in this document.]
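Description:
fabp10a:lox2272-loxp-nls-mTagBFP2-stop-lox2272-H2B-mGL-stop-loxp-mCherry-NTR; cryaa:mCherry (alternative insert name BB-NTR) is a roughly 12.2 kb zebrafish transgenesis plasmid of the Cre/lox type, built on a fabp10a:flag-SpiCee-mRFP1; cryaa:mCherry backbone. It is propagated in E. coli as a high-copy plasmid with a ColE1/pUC-type origin, an f1 origin and ampicillin resistance, and it retains pBluescript-like remnants (lac promoter/operator, lacZα fragment, T7 and T3 promoters). The transgenesis method and any transposon or meganuclease elements are not stated in the record or picked up in the annotation.

The 4.6 kb insert, cloned between EcoRI and NotI, sits downstream of the hepatocyte-specific fabp10a promoter, which is not annotated but presumably occupies the unannotated region before the first lox site. It is a Brainbow-style stochastic switch. Tandem lox2272 and loxP sites precede a nuclear-localised mTagBFP2 with an SV40 polyadenylation stop, so blue nuclei are the default state. A second lox2272 site lies ahead of H2B-mGreenLantern with its own stop, and a second loxP site lies ahead of an mCherry–nitroreductase (E. coli nfsB) fusion. Because the two lox variants are incompatible, Cre resolves each copy to one of two mutually exclusive outcomes: lox2272 recombination yields green nuclear labelling, while loxP recombination yields mCherry-NTR, which sensitises cells to prodrug-induced killing. This gives a mosaic liver in which only a fraction of hepatocytes can be ablated while the spared ones remain differently labelled, matching the stated purpose of partial ablation and lineage tracing of regenerating hepatocytes. A reverse-oriented mCherry with a bGH polyadenylation signal corresponds to the cryaa lens marker used to identify transgenic carriers. It lies between FRT sites, whose intended use is not stated.
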