Features (pLannotate 1.2.2; 36 found; start..end, strand, type, name):
     12..42      +  promoter       lac promoter: promoter for the E. coli lac operon
     46..68      +  protein_bind   lac operator (fragment): The lac repressor binds to the lac operator to inhibit transcription in E. coli. This inhibition can be relieved by adding lactose or isopropyl-β-D-thiogalactopyranoside (IPTG). lac repressor encoded by lacI
    136..154     +  promoter       T7 promoter: promoter for bacteriophage T7 RNA polymerase
   2732..2765    +  protein_bind   lox2272: Cre-mediated recombination occurs in the 8-bp core sequence (GGATACTT). lox2272 sites are compatible with each other, but incompatible with loxP or loxN sites (Lee and Saito, 1988). Cre recombinase
   2774..2807    +  protein_bind   loxP: Cre-mediated recombination occurs in the 8-bp core sequence (GCATACAT). Cre recombinase
   2829..2876    +  CDS            nucleoplasmin NLS: bipartite nuclear localization signal from nucleoplasmin
   2876..3584    +  CDS            mTagBFP2 (fragment): enhanced monomeric blue fluorescent protein (Subach et al., 2011) mammalian codon-optimized
   3585..3611    +  CDS            NLS: nuclear localization signal (Makkerh et al., 1996)
   3633..3716    +  CDS            large T antigen (fragment): large T antigen from SV40 (simian virus 40)
   3739..3860    +  polyA_signal   SV40 poly(A) signal: SV40 polyadenylation signal
   3884..3914    +  CDS            dTomato (fragment): dimeric variant of DsRed fluorescent protein (Shaner et al., 2004) mammalian codon-optimized
   3943..3976    +  protein_bind   lox2272: Cre-mediated recombination occurs in the 8-bp core sequence (GGATACTT). lox2272 sites are compatible with each other, but incompatible with loxP or loxN sites (Lee and Saito, 1988). Cre recombinase
   3996..4373    +  CDS            H2B (sequence partly withheld): human histone H2B; HIST1H2BJ
   4458..5177    +  CDS            mGreenLantern: monomeric GFP derivative that displays exceptionally high brightness in cells (Campbell et al., 2020)
   5192..5275    +  CDS            large T antigen (fragment): large T antigen from SV40 (simian virus 40)
   5298..5419    +  polyA_signal   SV40 poly(A) signal: SV40 polyadenylation signal
   5426..5459    +  protein_bind   loxP: Cre-mediated recombination occurs in the 8-bp core sequence (GCATACAT). Cre recombinase
   5473..6180    +  CDS            mCherry: mCherry is a basic (constitutively fluorescent) red fluorescent protein published in 2004, derived from Discosoma sp.. It is reported to be a very rapidly-maturing monomer with low acid sensitivity.
   6232..6882    +  CDS            nfsB: NFSB_ECOLI - Also known as dprA, nfnB From Escherichia coli (strain K12).
   6904..6987    +  CDS            large T antigen (fragment): large T antigen from SV40 (simian virus 40)
   7010..7131    +  polyA_signal   SV40 poly(A) signal: SV40 polyadenylation signal
   7365..7517    +  CDS            ble (fragment): BLE_KLEPN - Experimental evidence at protein level: Swiss-Prot protein existence level 1. Binding protein with a strong affinity to the bleomycin family of antibiotics. Binds to CL990; an antimitotic-antibiotic compound. From Klebsiella pneumoniae.
   7542..7627    +  CDS            large T antigen (fragment): large T antigen from SV40 (simian virus 40)
   7650..7784    +  polyA_signal   SV40 poly(A) signal: SV40 polyadenylation signal
   7802..7849    +  protein_bind   FRT: FLP-mediated recombination occurs in the 8-bp core sequence TCTAGAAA (Turan and Bode, 2011). FLP recombinase from the Saccharomyces cerevisiae 2μ plasmid
   7873..8080    -  polyA_signal   bGH poly(A) signal: bovine growth hormone polyadenylation signal
   8107..8814    -  CDS            mCherry: mCherry is a basic (constitutively fluorescent) red fluorescent protein published in 2004, derived from Discosoma sp.. It is reported to be a very rapidly-maturing monomer with low acid sensitivity.
   9380..9413    -  protein_bind   FRT (minimal): supports FLP-mediated excision but not integration (Turan and Bode, 2011) FLP recombinase from the Saccharomyces cerevisiae 2μ plasmid
   9432..9450    -  promoter       T3 promoter: promoter for bacteriophage T3 RNA polymerase
   9481..9636    +  CDS            lacZα (fragment): LacZα fragment of β-galactosidase; lacZ fragment
   9667..10095   -  rep_origin     f1 ori (sequence partly withheld): f1 bacteriophage origin of replication; arrow indicates direction of (+) strand synthesis
  10122..10226   +  promoter       AmpR promoter: bla
  10227..11087   +  CDS            AmpR: β-lactamase; bla; confers resistance to ampicillin, carbenicillin, and related antibiotics
  11258..11846   +  rep_origin     ori: high-copy-number ColE1/pMB1/pBR322/pUC origin of replication
  12029..12121   +  CDS            lacI (fragment): lac repressor; lacI; The lac repressor binds to the lac operator to inhibit transcription in E. coli. This inhibition can be relieved by adding lactose or isopropyl-β-D-thiogalactopyranoside (IPTG).
  12134..12155   +  protein_bind   CAP binding site: CAP binding activates transcription in the presence of cAMP. E. coli catabolite activator protein
>Addgene plasmid #230043 | fabp10a:lox2272-loxp-nls-mTagBFP2-stop-lox2272-H2B-mGL-stop-loxp-mCherry-NTR; cryaa:mCherry | addgene full sequence | sequence record 461059 | Addgene NGS Result
GCACCCCAGGCTTTACACTTTATGCTTCCGGCTCGTATGTTGTGTGGAATTGTGAGCGGATAACAATTTC
ACACAGGAAACAGCTATGACCATGATTACGCCAAGCGCGTTAGGGATAACAGGGTAATGCGCGCGTAATA
CGACTCACTATAGGGCGAATTGGAGCTCTGCAGAAGAGCATCTCTGAACACACAACACGTCCAACCTTGA
GGCAGATGGGCTACAGCAGCAGAAGACCACACCGGGTGCCGCTCCTGTCAGCTAAGAACAGGAAACTGAG
GCTACAATTCACACAGACTCACCAAAACTGGACGATATATTATTAGCCCCCCTTAGAATTTTTCATTTGA
TAATATTTTTCTTCTGGCGAAAGCCTCATTTGTTTTATATATTATAGAATAAAATTAGTTTTTAATAGTT
TTTATGCCATTTTAAGGTCAATATTATTAGCCCCTTTAAGCTATTTTTTTTCGATAGTCTACAGAACAAA
CCATCGGTATACAATGACTTGCCTAATTACCCTAACCTGCCTAGTTACCCTAATTAACCTAGTTAAGCCT
TTAAATGTCACTTTAAGCTGTATAGAAGTGTCTTGAAGAATATCTAGTCTAATATTATTGACTGTCATCA
TGGCAAAGATAAAATAAATCAGTTATTAAAACTATTATGATTAGAAATGTGCTGAAACAATCTGCTCTCC
GATAAACAGAAATTGAACAAAATAAACAGGGGGGCTAATAAATTTAAGGGGTTAAATAATTCTGATTGCA
AAAAAAATGATGTCTGCAAAACTGTTGCAAATAATTTATTTGTGTTGATTTTAAGCAAACAAATTAAATT
TAATAAAATACAACTTAATCTGTTTGTTTAAATTCAGCCCTAATAAATTGTTTACAGCCACTTAACGTAA
AAAAATTGAGTAAATCCAAGGAATCATCTCTGAATAATTTTTTTCAGTGTATATATATATATATATATTC
TTACAAAACAACTCATTTACTTTAGTTTAATTTTCAGGGGCAAAAAACTAAAGTAATCGACGTTGCTTGA
ATAAAAAGTGTAATTAAGGGAATGAGGTAACATTTAACCATGTGTCAATGCAGTTTAAATATGCCAGTTA
GTGGTATATGTTTAAATGGTAAGCTATTCAAAACTTTAAACTAACTTAACCAGCCTTTTGTTGTCAGACT
GAACAGACTTTCCATCTGCATTATTAGAGACTAATCTTTGGCTGGATGAATGATTCATCTGCTGATATTT
CAGAATAGACAGATTGAGGCTGTTTCTAATATGATTATGCAACCTGAGGGTGATTATTTGAAGCAAACTC
CACAGACCAGCAGGTCATTGACCGTCGTGTGTTCAAACAGAGCAGAAACATTTGCAAAACTGGTCTGACA
GGAGAATCCAGTCCAGCACAACACATATGCTGAGCAAACTGAATCAATCCTGCAGGTCAACTCTCGTGCT
TTAAGTTTATTAAGATTATTTTATTTATTTATTATTTTATTTATCTATTTATTTATTTAGTTGTTTATTT
AGCAATTATTTGTTTATTTATTTGTTTATTTATTCCTGCAGATCATGCCTTGTGCCTTTTTACATTTAAT
TTAATTTTTAATTTAATTTCCTTTTACTTTTTTTTATTTTTTTATTTTATTTTATTTTACAGTCTGACAA
ATACTGAACTAAAAACCCTCAGATCATGTCTTATGCATTTCATTTTATTTTATTTCATTTTATATTATTA
ATTTTAATATTTTTATTTTACAGTCTGACAAATACTGAATTAAAAACCATCAGATCATGTCTCATGCATT
TAACTTAACTTTATTTAATTCAATTAAATTGTTTGTTTGTTTGTTTCCTTGCATTTGTTTGTTTGTTTTT
TACAATCTGACATACTGGACCGAAAAAACTCAGATCATGTCTTATGCATTTTATTTTATTTTATTTTTTA
TTTTATTGTCTATTTTATTTTATTTCATCTTATTTTATTTTACAGTCTGACATATGGACCAATAAATCTC
TCAGATCATGTCTCATGCATTTAATTTAATTTTTTTATTTATTCATTTTTATTTATTTATTTTATTATTT
ATTTTATTTTAATATTTATTTTATTTTATTTTATTTTATTTTACAGTCTGACATACTGGACCAATAAATC
TCTCAGATCATGTCTCATGCATTTTACTTTTATTTTATTAGAATTAGAAAGATCAAAGGAACAACTTTTA
AAATATTAATTCTGTATCAAAATCTCTTTTGATACATTTAATTGATTTAAAAAAGCAGTTCACCCAAGAA
ACATTTCCTCACAGTCGAATGGTTGTAAACTTTTATGAATTACTTTCACAGAAAAAGATTTTTGGAAGAA
TATTGGAAAAAAAGCAGCCATTGACTTCCATAGTAACAACAAAAAATACTATGGAAGTCAATGGCTGTTT
TTTCACCATTCGGTATCTTCATTCTGGAGCAGAATTTTTTGGGTGATCTGTCCCTTTAAGTCGTCAAATC
CTGGTGCAATATTCCACATGCACTGACGAGTCTTTATTTTTGGTCTGCTACTGCTGTGTGTGTGAGGGCA
TTTACCTCATCTTCTGCTGGAGTTGATGAACGGTGGGTTGTTCAAACAGCAGCAGGTCATTGACTGAACT
CCTCTCGATATAAAAGCTGCAGATCTGAAGCTGACCTTCACTTTGTGTTGATCGCTAGCGAATTCGATCT
CATAACTTCGTATAGGATACTTTATACGAAGTTATAACTCGAGATAACTTCGTATAGCATACATTATACG
AAGTTATACCGGCAGATCTGCCACCATGAAAAGGCCGGCGGCCACGAAAAAGGCCGGCCAGGCAAAAAAG
AAAAAGGTGTCTAAGGGCGAAGAGCTGATTAAGGAGAACATGCACATGAAGCTGTACATGGAGGGCACCG
TGGACAACCATCACTTCAAGTGCACATCCGAGGGCGAAGGCAAGCCCTACGAGGGCACCCAGACCATGAG
AATCAAGGTGGTCGAGGGCGGCCCTCTCCCCTTCGCCTTCGACATCCTGGCTACTAGCTTCCTCTACGGC
AGCAAGACCTTCATCAACCACACCCAGGGCATCCCCGACTTCTTCAAGCAGTCCTTCCCTGAGGGCTTCA
CATGGGAGAGAGTCACCACATACGAAGACGGGGGCGTGCTGACCGCTACCCAGGACACCAGCCTCCAGGA
CGGCTGCCTCATCTACAACGTCAAGATCAGAGGGGTGAACTTCACATCCAACGGCCCTGTGATGCAGAAG
AAAACACTCGGCTGGGAGGCCTTCACCGAGACGCTGTACCCCGCTGACGGCGGCCTGGAAGGCAGAAACG
ACATGGCCCTGAAGCTCGTGGGCGGGAGCCATCTGATCGCAAACGCCAAGACCACATATAGATCCAAGAA
ACCCGCTAAGAACCTCAAGATGCCTGGCGTCTACTATGTGGACTACAGACTGGAAAGAATCAAGGAGGCC
AACAACGAGACCTACGTCGAGCAGCACGAGGTGGCAGTGGCCAGATACTGCGACCTCCCTAGCAAACTGG
GGCACAAGCTTAATCCAGCAGCGAAGAAAAAGAAGCTGGATTAAAGTGTGCGGCCGACTCTAGATCATAA
TCAGCCATACCACATTTGTAGAGGTTTTACTTGCTTTAAAAAACCTCCCACACCTCCCCCTGAACCTGAA
ACATAAAATGAATGCAATTGTTGTTGTTAACTTGTTTATTGCAGCTTATAATGGTTACAAATAAAGCAAT
AGCATCACAAATTTCACAAATAAAGCATTTTTTTCACTGCATTCTAGTTGTGGTTTGTCCAAACTCATCA
ATGTATCTTAAGGCGTAAATTGTAAGCGTTAATGCTCCGAGGGCCGCCACCACCTGTTCCTGTAGGAATT
GGCCGCGACTCTAGGATCTAGGATAACTTCGTATAGGATACTTTATACGAAGTTATTGATCCACCGGTCG
CCACCATGCCAGAGCCAGCGAAGTCTGCTCCCGCCCCGAAAAAGGGCTCCAAGAAGGCGGTGACTAAGGC
GCAGAAGAAAGGCGGCAAGAAG
[291 nt withheld, positions 4083-4373]
GGATCTGGGGGTGGAGGCTCCGGCGGGGGTGGATCTGGAGGTGGGGGCAGCGGCGGAGGTGGGCTAGCGC
TACCGCGGGCCACCATGGTGAGCAAGGGCGAGGAGCTGTTCACCGGGGTGGTGCCCATCCTGGTCGAGCT
GGACGGCGACGTAAACGGCCACAAGTTCAGCGTCCGCGGCGAGGGCGAGGGCGATGCCACCAACGGCAAG
CTGACCCTGAAGTTCATCTGCACCACCGGCAAGCTGCCCGTGCCCTGGCCCACCCTCGTGACCACCTTAG
GCTACGGCGTGGCCTGCTTCGCCCGCTACCCCGACCACATGAAGCAGCACGACTTCTTCAAGTCCGCCAT
GCCCGAAGGCTACGTCCAGGAGCGCACCATCTCTTTCAAGGACGACGGAACCTACAAGACCCGCGCCGAG
GTGAAGTTCGAGGGCGACACCCTGGTGAACCGCATCGTGCTGAAGGGCATCGACTTCAAGGAGGACGGCA
ACATCCTGGGGCACAAGCTGGAGTACAACTTCAACAGCCACAAGGTCTATATCACGGCCGACAAGCAGAA
GAACGGCATCAAGGCTAACTTCAAGACCCGCCACAACGTTGAGGACGGCGGCGTGCAGCTCGCCGACCAC
TACCAGCAGAACACCCCCATCGGCGACGGCCCCGTGCTGCTGCCCGACAACCACTACCTGAGCCATCAGT
CCAAACTGAGCAAAGACCCCAACGAGAAGCGCGATCACATGGTCCTGAAGGAGAGGGTGACCGCCGCCGG
GATTACACATGACATGGACGAGCTGTACAAGTAAAGCGGCCGACTCTAGATCATAATCAGCCATACCACA
TTTGTAGAGGTTTTACTTGCTTTAAAAAACCTCCCACACCTCCCCCTGAACCTGAAACATAAAATGAATG
CAATTGTTGTTGTTAACTTGTTTATTGCAGCTTATAATGGTTACAAATAAAGCAATAGCATCACAAATTT
CACAAATAAAGCATTTTTTTCACTGCATTCTAGTTGTGGTTTGTCCAAACTCATCAATGTATCTTAATCG
AGATAACTTCGTATAGCATACATTATACGAAGTTATACCGGTCGCCACCATGGTGAGCAAGGGCGAGGAG
GATAACATGGCCATCATCAAGGAGTTCATGCGCTTCAAGGTGCACATGGAGGGCTCCGTGAACGGCCACG
AGTTCGAGATCGAGGGCGAGGGCGAGGGCCGCCCCTACGAGGGCACCCAGACCGCCAAGCTGAAGGTGAC
CAAGGGTGGCCCCCTGCCCTTCGCCTGGGACATCCTGTCCCCTCAGTTCATGTACGGCTCCAAGGCCTAC
GTGAAGCACCCCGCCGACATCCCCGACTACTTGAAGCTGTCCTTCCCCGAGGGCTTCAAGTGGGAGCGCG
TGATGAACTTCGAGGACGGCGGCGTGGTGACCGTGACCCAGGACTCCTCCCTGCAGGACGGCGAGTTCAT
CTACAAGGTGAAGCTGCGCGGCACCAACTTCCCCTCCGACGGCCCCGTAATGCAGAAGAAGACCATGGGC
TGGGAGGCCTCCTCCGAGCGGATGTACCCCGAGGACGGCGCCCTGAAGGGCGAGATCAAGCAGAGGCTGA
AGCTGAAGGACGGCGGCCACTACGACGCTGAGGTCAAGACCACCTACAAGGCCAAGAAGCCCGTGCAGCT
GCCCGGCGCCTACAACGTCAACATCAAGTTGGACATCACCTCCCACAACGAGGACTACACCATCGTGGAA
CAGTACGAACGCGCCGAGGGCCGCCACTCCACCGGCGGCATGGACGAGCTGTACAAGGGATCCCTCAGAT
CACGTGCTCAAGCATCGAACTCAGGCGGCGGCGCCGCCATGGACATCATCAGCGTGGCTCTGAAGAGGCA
CTCCACCAAGGCTTTCGACGCTTCCAAGAAACTGACCCCTGAACAGGCCGAGCAGATCAAGACCCTGCTC
CAGTACAGCCCTAGCTCCACCAACAGCCAGCCTTGGCACTTCATCGTGGCTAGCACCGAGGAAGGCAAAG
CTAGGGTGGCTAAGAGCGCCGCTGGCAACTACGTGTTCAACGAGAGGAAGATGCTGGATGCTAGCCACGT
GGTGGTGTTCTGCGCTAAGACCGCCATGGACGATGTGTGGCTGAAGCTGGTGGTGGATCAGGAAGATGCT
GATGGCAGGTTCGCTACCCCTGAAGCTAAGGCCGCTAACGACAAGGGCAGGAAGTTCTTCGCCGACATGC
ACAGGAAGGATCTGCACGATGATGCTGAGTGGATGGCCAAGCAGGTGTACCTGAACGTGGGCAACTTCCT
GCTCGGCGTGGCTGCCCTGGGCCTCGATGCTGTGCCCATCGAAGGCTTCGATGCTGCTATCCTGGATGCC
GAGTTCGGCCTGAAGGAGAAAGGCTACACCAGCCTGGTGGTGGTGCCTGTGGGCCACCACAGCGTGGAGG
ACTTCAACGCTACCCTGCCTAAGAGCAGGCTGCCCCAGAACATCACCCTGACCGAGGTGTGAAGCGGCCT
AGGGACTCTAGATCATAATCAGCCATACCACATTTGTAGAGGTTTTACTTGCTTTAAAAAACCTCCCACA
CCTCCCCCTGAACCTGAAACATAAAATGAATGCAATTGTTGTTGTTAACTTGTTTATTGCAGCTTATAAT
GGTTACAAATAAAGCAATAGCATCACAAATTTCACAAATAAAGCATTTTTTTCACTGCATTCTAGTTGTG
GTTTGTCCAAACTCATCAATGTATCTTATAGGCGTAAATTGTAAGCGTTAATTCGAGGTCCTTCCTCTGC
AGAGGTCTTGCTTCTCCCGGTCAGCTGACTCCCTCCCCAAGTCCTTCAAATATCTCAGAACATGGGGAGA
AACGGGGACCTTGTCCCTCCTAAGGAACCCCAGTGCTGCATGCCATCATCCCCCCCACCCTCGCCCCCAC
CCCCGCCACTTCTCCCTCCATGCATGTCGACTTAATTAAGCGGCCGCCGAAATGACCGACCAAGCGACGC
CCAACCTGCCATCACGAGATTTCGATTCCACCGCCGCCTTCTATGAAAGGTTGGGCTTCGGAATCGTTTT
CCGGGACGCCGGCTGGATGATCCTCCAGCGCGGGGATCTCATGCTGGAGTTCTTCGCCCACCCCCCGGAT
CTAAGCTCTAGATAAGTAATGATCATAATCAGCCATATCACATCTGTAGAGGTTTTACTTGCTTTAAAAA
ACCTCCCACACCTCCCCCTGAACCTGAAACATAAAATGAATGCAATTGTTGTTGTTAACTTGTTTATTGC
AGCTTATAATGGTTACAAATAAAGCAATAGCATCACAAATTTCACAAATAAAGCATTTTTTTCACTGCAT
TCTAGTTGTGGTTTGTCCAAACTCATCAATGTATCTTATCATGTCTGGATCCGGGGGTACCGCGTCGAGA
AGTTCCTATTCCGAAGTTCCTATTCTCTAGAAAGTATAGGAACTTCGGGCCCGCGGTGGCGGCGATCTCT
CCCCAGCATGCCTGCTATTGTCTTCCCAATCCTCCCCCTTGCTGTCCTGCCCCACCCCACCCCCCAGAAT
AGAATGACACCTACTCAGACAATGCGATGCAATTTCCTCATTTTATTAGGAAAGGACAGTGGGAGTGGCA
CCTTCCAGGGTCAAGGAAGGCACGGGGGAGGGGCAAACAACAGATGGCTGGCAACTAGAAGGCACAGTCG
AGGCTGATCAGCGGGCCGCTTTACTTGTACAGCTCGTCCATGCCGCCGGTGGAGTGGCGGCCCTCGGCGC
GTTCGTACTGTTCCACGATGGTGTAGTCCTCGTTGTGGGAGGTGATGTCCAACTTGATGTTGACGTTGTA
GGCGCCGGGCAGCTGCACGGGCTTCTTGGCCTTGTAGGTGGTCTTGACCTCAGCGTCGTAGTGGCCGCCG
TCCTTCAGCTTCAGCCTCTGCTTGATCTCGCCCTTCAGGGCGCCGTCCTCGGGGTACATCCGCTCGGAGG
AGGCCTCCCAGCCCATGGTCTTCTTCTGCATTACGGGGCCGTCGGAGGGGAAGTTGGTGCCGCGCAGCTT
CACCTTGTAGATGAACTCGCCGTCCTGCAGGGAGGAGTCCTGGGTCACGGTCACCACGCCGCCGTCCTCG
AAGTTCATCACGCGCTCCCACTTGAAGCCCTCGGGGAAGGACAGCTTCAAGTAGTCGGGGATGTCGGCGG
GGTGCTTCACGTAGGCCTTGGAGCCGTACATGAACTGAGGGGACAGGATGTCCCAGGCGAAGGGCAGGGG
GCCACCCTTGGTCACCTTCAGCTTGGCGGTCTGGGTGCCCTCGTAGGGGCGGCCCTCGCCCTCGCCCTCG
ATCTCGAACTCGTGGCCGTTCACGGAGCCCTCCATGTGCACCTTGAAGCGCATGAACTCCTTGATGATGG
CCATGTTATCCTCCTCGCCCTTGCTCACCATGTTGTCAGACCTGGTAACTCCTTACTGTAACTTATTGCA
CCTGATGAACAAAAGATGTGAACTGAACGCAAGTAGGAGGCTAATAGAGGCTAGTACAGTACAAAGATCC
CCAAATGATGTGTGCCGGCCTTAGTGGAGGCAGACCCCTGGTTATATACCTGTGCTGCAGAAAGAGGGGC
TTACAAATGGATCTCTCTGGAATGGCATTATCTCATGGTGGGAACAGTGTTGTCAGCAGAATCAGCGGGG
TGGACTCTGACCTGAGAATGACAGTCTAGCACTGAATGGCTCAGACAATACTCTTGTGGCCAACTATCAC
CGGAAAATAAGTGCCTGCCAAAACAAACCAGACCAGATGAAGCTACATGGCTGTAGAACGTCAGTATTTA
ATGTGTTGTGGCCACTTGGTTCACCAGATTTAAGAGCTAATTTTTTTAAATATCACAGATAATCAATCGC
TTTTTTTTTTTCTTGACTGAAAAGCTTAGACTGGAAAATTCTTTGAAAAAGTTTGCACTACAGAAAATAA
ATACATAACATCCTGCACTGAATGCACACTATTAATGAAGTTCCTATACTTTCTAGAGAATAGGAACTTC
GGTACCCAGCTTTTGTTCCCTTTAGTGAGGGTTAATTGCGCGCTAGGGATAACAGGGTAATACGCGCTCA
CTGGCCGTCGTTTTACAACGTCGTGACTGGGAAAACCCTGGCGTTACCCAACTTAATCGCCTTGCAGCAC
ATCCCCCTTTCGCCAGCTGGCGTAATAGCGAAGAGGCCCGCACCGATCGCCCTTCCCAACAGTTGCGCAG
CCTGAATGGCGAATGGAAATTGTAAGCGTTAATATTTTGTTAAAATTCGCGTTAAATTTTTGTTAAATCA
GCTCATTTTTTAACCAATAGGCCGAAATCGGCAAAATCCCTTATAAATCAAAAGAATAGACCGAGATAGG
GT
[37 nt withheld, positions 9766-9802]
AAAGAACGTGGACTCCAACGTCAAAGG
[49 nt withheld, positions 9830-9878]
T
[91 nt withheld, positions 9880-9970]
G
[124 nt withheld, positions 9972-10095]
CAGGTGGCACTTTTCGGGGAAATGTGCGCGGAACCCCTATTTGTTTATTTTTCTAAATACATTCAAATAT
GTATCCGCTCATGAGACAATAACCCTGATAAATGCTTCAATAATATTGAAAAAGGAAGAGTATGAGTATT
CAACATTTCCGTGTCGCCCTTATTCCCTTTTTTGCGGCATTTTGCCTTCCTGTTTTTGCTCACCCAGAAA
CGCTGGTGAAAGTAAAAGATGCTGAAGATCAGTTGGGTGCACGAGTGGGTTACATCGAACTGGATCTCAA
CAGCGGTAAGATCCTTGAGAGTTTTCGCCCCGAAGAACGTTTTCCAATGATGAGCACTTTTAAAGTTCTG
CTATGTGGCGCGGTATTATCCCGTATTGACGCCGGGCAAGAGCAACTCGGTCGCCGCATACACTATTCTC
AGAATGACTTGGTTGAGTACTCACCAGTCACAGAAAAGCATCTTACGGATGGCATGACAGTAAGAGAATT
ATGCAGTGCTGCCATAACCATGAGTGATAACACTGCGGCCAACTTACTTCTGACAACGATCGGAGGACCG
AAGGAGCTAACCGCTTTTTTGCACAACATGGGGGATCATGTAACTCGCCTTGATCGTTGGGAACCGGAGC
TGAATGAAGCCATACCAAACGACGAGCGTGACACCACGATGCCTGTAGCAATGGCAACAACGTTGCGCAA
ACTATTAACTGGCGAACTACTTACTCTAGCTTCCCGGCAACAATTAATAGACTGGATGGAGGCGGATAAA
GTTGCAGGACCACTTCTGCGCTCGGCCCTTCCGGCTGGCTGGTTTATTGCTGATAAATCTGGAGCCGGTG
AGCGTGGGTCTCGCGGTATCATTGCAGCACTGGGGCCAGATGGTAAGCCCTCCCGTATCGTAGTTATCTA
CACGACGGGGAGTCAGGCAACTATGGATGAACGAAATAGACAGATCGCTGAGATAGGTGCCTCACTGATT
AAGCATTGGTAACTGTCAGACCAAGTTTACTCATATATACTTTAGATTGATTTAAAACTTCATTTTTAAT
TTAAAAGGATCTAGGTGAAGATCCTTTTTGATAATCTCATGACCAAAATCCCTTAACGTGAGTTTTCGTT
CCACTGAGCGTCAGACCCCGTAGAAAAGATCAAAGGATCTTCTTGAGATCCTTTTTTTCTGCGCGTAATC
TGCTGCTTGCAAACAAAAAAACCACCGCTACCAGCGGTGGTTTGTTTGCCGGATCAAGAGCTACCAACTC
TTTTTCCGAAGGTAACTGGCTTCAGCAGAGCGCAGATACCAAATACTGTTCTTCTAGTGTAGCCGTAGTT
AGGCCACCACTTCAAGAACTCTGTAGCACCGCCTACATACCTCGCTCTGCTAATCCTGTTACCAGTGGCT
GCTGCCAGTGGCGATAAGTCGTGTCTTACCGGGTTGGACTCAAGACGATAGTTACCGGATAAGGCGCAGC
GGTCGGGCTGAACGGGGGGTTCGTGCACACAGCCCAGCTTGGAGCGAACGACCTACACCGAACTGAGATA
CCTACAGCGTGAGCTATGAGAAAGCGCCACGCTTCCCGAAGGGAGAAAGGCGGACAGGTATCCGGTAAGC
GGCAGGGTCGGAACAGGAGAGCGCACGAGGGAGCTTCCAGGGGGAAACGCCTGGTATCTTTATAGTCCTG
TCGGGTTTCGCCACCTCTGACTTGAGCGTCGATTTTTGTGATGCTCGTCAGGGGGGCGGAGCCTATGGAA
AAACGCCAGCAACGCGGCCTTTTTACGGTTCCTGGCCTTTTGCTGGCCTTTTGCTCACATGTTCTTTCCT
GCGTTATCCCCTGATTCTGTGGATAACCGTATTACCGCCTTTGAGTGAGCTGATACCGCTCGCCGCAGCC
GAACGACCGAGCGCAGCGAGTCAGTGAGCGAGGAAGCGGAAGAGCGCCCAATACGCAAACCGCCTCTCCC
CGCGCGTTGGCCGATTCATTAATGCAGCTGGCACGACAGGTTTCCCGACTGGAAAGCGGGCAGTGAGCGC
AACGCAATTAATGTGAGTTAGCTCACTCATTAG
